Addgene plasmid #35663: pSV40 7xmutmiR-122T
Depositing lab: Phillip Zamore. Publication: Long-term, efficient inhibition of microRNA function in mice using rAAV vectors. Xie J, Ameres SL, Friedline R, Hung JH, Zhang Y, Xie Q, Zhong L, Su Q, He R, Li M, Li H, Mu X, Zhang H, Broderick JA, Kim JK, Weng Z, Flotte TR, Zamore PD, Gao G. Nat Methods. 2012 Mar 4;9(4):403-9. doi: 10.1038/nmeth.1903. PubMed 22388288.
Backbone
  Vector backbone: pgl3
  Backbone manufacturer: Promega
  Backbone size w/o insert (bp): 5256
  Vector type: Luciferase
Growth in bacteria
  Bacterial resistance: Ampicillin, 100 μg/mL
  Growth temperature: 37°C
  Growth strain: DH5alpha
  Copy number: High Copy
Gene/Insert
  Gene/Insert name: 7 mutant miR-122 target sites
  Species: Synthetic
  Insert size (bp): 153
  Promoter: SV-40
  Cloning method: Restriction Enzyme; 5′ cloning site EcoR V (not destroyed); 3′ cloning site Apa I (not destroyed)
  Sequencing primers: 5′ ttggagcacggaaagacgatg
Terms and licenses: Academic/Nonprofit Terms; Industry Terms: Not Available to Industry
How to cite: pSV40 7xmutmiR-122T was a gift from Phillip Zamore (Addgene plasmid # 35663 ; http://n2t.net/addgene:35663 ; RRID:Addgene_35663)
