[The description below was written by a language model from this plasmid's Addgene catalogue record and pLannotate feature annotations shown in this document.]
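Description:
pSV40 7xmutmiR-122T is a firefly luciferase reporter plasmid built on the Promega pGL3 backbone and intended for transient expression in mammalian cells. It is propagated in E. coli as a high-copy plasmid through a ColE1/pUC-type origin and selected with ampicillin via the β-lactamase gene and its native promoter. An f1 phage origin is also present. The annotated sequence totals 5,409 nt, consistent with the 5,256 bp backbone plus a 153 bp insert.

The expression unit consists of the SV40 early promoter driving the luc+ version of firefly luciferase, followed by an SV40 polyadenylation signal. The insert is a synthetic array of seven mutated miR-122 target sites, cloned between EcoRV and ApaI sites. It is not annotated in the feature table, but the unannotated gap between the end of the luciferase coding sequence and the poly(A) signal fits placement in the 3′ UTR, where microRNA target sites normally act. An SV40 enhancer/early promoter fragment lies downstream of the poly(A) signal, as in enhancer-containing pGL3 derivatives. A synthetic poly(A) signal and a transcriptional pause site upstream of the promoter limit read-through transcription from the backbone. The short large T antigen, TcR and lacZα fragments appear to be backbone remnants rather than functional genes.

Because the sites are mutated, miR-122 should not repress this reporter. The plasmid therefore most plausibly serves as a negative or specificity control alongside a matching reporter with intact miR-122 sites, although the record does not state this role. The associated publication concerns long-term inhibition of microRNA function in mice using rAAV vectors, a setting where such reporters measure microRNA activity and its inhibition.
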