Features (pLannotate 1.2.2; 13 found; start..end, strand, type, name):
     48..244     +  promoter       SV40 promoter: SV40 early promoter
    280..1932    +  CDS            luciferase: firefly luciferase; luc+; enhanced luc+ version of the luciferase gene
   2126..2247    -  polyA_signal   SV40 poly(A) signal: SV40 polyadenylation signal
   2270..2338    -  CDS            large T antigen (fragment): large T antigen from SV40 (simian virus 40)
   2360..2594    -  promoter       SV40 promoter (fragment): SV40 enhancer and early promoter
   2600..2732    +  CDS            TcR (fragment): tetracycline efflux protein; tet; confers resistance to tetracycline
   2912..3500    -  rep_origin     ori: high-copy-number ColE1/pMB1/pBR322/pUC origin of replication
   3671..4531    -  CDS            AmpR: β-lactamase; bla; confers resistance to ampicillin, carbenicillin, and related antibiotics
   4532..4636    -  promoter       AmpR promoter: bla
   4663..5091    +  rep_origin     f1 ori (sequence partly withheld): f1 bacteriophage origin of replication; arrow indicates direction of (+) strand synthesis
   5123..5190    -  CDS            lacZα (fragment): LacZα fragment of β-galactosidase; lacZ fragment
   5249..5297    +  polyA_signal   poly(A) signal: synthetic polyadenylation signal
   5311..5402    +  misc_feature   pause site: RNA polymerase II transcriptional pause signal from the human α2 globin gene
>Addgene plasmid #35663 | pSV40 7xmutmiR-122T | depositor full sequence | sequence record 43863 | pSV40 7xmutmiR-122T sequence 5409 bps
GGTACCGAGCTCTTACGCGTGCTAGCCCGGGCTCGAGATCTGCGATCTGCATCTCAATTAGTCAGCAACC
ATAGTCCCGCCCCTAACTCCGCCCATCCCGCCCCTAACTCCGCCCAGTTCCGCCCATTCTCCGCCCCATC
GCTGACTAATTTTTTTTATTTATGCAGAGGCCGAGGCCGCCTCGGCCTCTGAGCTATTCCAGAAGTAGTG
AGGAGGCTTTTTTGGAGGCCTAGGCTTTTGCAAAAAGCTTGGCATTCCGGTACTGTTGGTAAAGCCACCA
TGGAAGACGCCAAAAACATAAAGAAAGGCCCGGCGCCATTCTATCCGCTGGAAGATGGAACCGCTGGAGA
GCAACTGCATAAGGCTATGAAGAGATACGCCCTGGTTCCTGGAACAATTGCTTTTACAGATGCACATATC
GAGGTGGACATCACTTACGCTGAGTACTTCGAAATGTCCGTTCGGTTGGCAGAAGCTATGAAACGATATG
GGCTGAATACAAATCACAGAATCGTCGTATGCAGTGAAAACTCTCTTCAATTCTTTATGCCGGTGTTGGG
CGCGTTATTTATCGGAGTTGCAGTTGCGCCCGCGAACGACATTTATAATGAACGTGAATTGCTCAACAGT
ATGGGCATTTCGCAGCCTACCGTGGTGTTCGTTTCCAAAAAGGGGTTGCAAAAAATTTTGAACGTGCAAA
AAAAGCTCCCAATCATCCAAAAAATTATTATCATGGATTCTAAAACGGATTACCAGGGATTTCAGTCGAT
GTACACGTTCGTCACATCTCATCTACCTCCCGGTTTTAATGAATACGATTTTGTGCCAGAGTCCTTCGAT
AGGGACAAGACAATTGCACTGATCATGAACTCCTCTGGATCTACTGGTCTGCCTAAAGGTGTCGCTCTGC
CTCATAGAACTGCCTGCGTGAGATTCTCGCATGCCAGAGATCCTATTTTTGGCAATCAAATCATTCCGGA
TACTGCGATTTTAAGTGTTGTTCCATTCCATCACGGTTTTGGAATGTTTACTACACTCGGATATTTGATA
TGTGGATTTCGAGTCGTCTTAATGTATAGATTTGAAGAAGAGCTGTTTCTGAGGAGCCTTCAGGATTACA
AGATTCAAAGTGCGCTGCTGGTGCCAACCCTATTCTCCTTCTTCGCCAAAAGCACTCTGATTGACAAATA
CGATTTATCTAATTTACACGAAATTGCTTCTGGTGGCGCTCCCCTCTCTAAGGAAGTCGGGGAAGCGGTT
GCCAAGAGGTTCCATCTGCCAGGTATCAGGCAAGGATATGGGCTCACTGAGACTACATCAGCTATTCTGA
TTACACCCGAGGGGGATGATAAACCGGGCGCGGTCGGTAAAGTTGTTCCATTTTTTGAAGCGAAGGTTGT
GGATCTGGATACCGGGAAAACGCTGGGCGTTAATCAAAGAGGCGAACTGTGTGTGAGAGGTCCTATGATT
ATGTCCGGTTATGTAAACAATCCGGAAGCGACCAACGCCTTGATTGACAAGGATGGATGGCTACATTCTG
GAGACATAGCTTACTGGGACGAAGACGAACACTTCTTCATCGTTGACCGCCTGAAGTCTCTGATTAAGTA
CAAAGGCTATCAGGTGGCTCCCGCTGAATTGGAATCCATCTTGCTCCAACACCCCAACATCTTCGACGCA
GGTGTCGCAGGTCTTCCCGACGATGACGCCGGTGAACTTCCCGCCGCCGTTGTTGTTTTGGAGCACGGAA
AGACGATGACGGAAAAAGAGATCGTGGATTACGTCGCCAGTCAAGTAACAACCGCGAAAAAGTTGCGCGG
AGGAGTTGTGTTTGTGGACGAAGTACCGAAAGGTCTTACCGGAAAACTCGACGCAAGAAAAATCAGAGAG
ATCCTCATAAAGGCCAAGAAGGGCGGAAAGATCGCCGTGTAATTCTAGACAAACACCATACAACAAGAAA
CAAACACCATACAACAAGAAACAAACACCATACAACAAGAAACAAACACCATACAACAAGAAACAAACAC
CATACAACAAGAAACAAACACCATACAACAAGAAACAAACACCATACAACAAGAAAGGGCCCGTCGGGGC
GGCCGGCCGCTTCGAGCAGACATGATAAGATACATTGATGAGTTTGGACAAACCACAACTAGAATGCAGT
GAAAAAAATGCTTTATTTGTGAAATTTGTGATGCTATTGCTTTATTTGTAACCATTATAAGCTGCAATAA
ACAAGTTAACAACAACAATTGCATTCATTTTATGTTTCAGGTTCAGGGGGAGGTGTGGGAGGTTTTTTAA
AGCAAGTAAAACCTCTACAAATGTGGTAAAATCGATAAGGATCTGAACGATGGAGCGGAGAATGGGCGGA
ACTGGGCGGAGTTAGGGGCGGGATGGGCGGAGTTAGGGGCGGGACTATGGTTGCTGACTAATTGAGATGC
ATGCTTTGCATACTTCTGCCTGCTGGGGAGCCTGGGGACTTTCCACACCTGGTTGCTGACTAATTGAGAT
GCATGCTTTGCATACTTCTGCCTGCTGGGGAGCCTGGGGACTTTCCACACCCTAACTGACACACATTCCA
CAGCGGATCCGTCGACCGATGCCCTTGAGAGCCTTCAACCCAGTCAGCTCCTTCCGGTGGGCGCGGGGCA
TGACTATCGTCGCCGCACTTATGACTGTCTTCTTTATCATGCAACTCGTAGGACAGGTGCCGGCAGCGCT
CTTCCGCTTCCTCGCTCACTGACTCGCTGCGCTCGGTCGTTCGGCTGCGGCGAGCGGTATCAGCTCACTC
AAAGGCGGTAATACGGTTATCCACAGAATCAGGGGATAACGCAGGAAAGAACATGTGAGCAAAAGGCCAG
CAAAAGGCCAGGAACCGTAAAAAGGCCGCGTTGCTGGCGTTTTTCCATAGGCTCCGCCCCCCTGACGAGC
ATCACAAAAATCGACGCTCAAGTCAGAGGTGGCGAAACCCGACAGGACTATAAAGATACCAGGCGTTTCC
CCCTGGAAGCTCCCTCGTGCGCTCTCCTGTTCCGACCCTGCCGCTTACCGGATACCTGTCCGCCTTTCTC
CCTTCGGGAAGCGTGGCGCTTTCTCATAGCTCACGCTGTAGGTATCTCAGTTCGGTGTAGGTCGTTCGCT
CCAAGCTGGGCTGTGTGCACGAACCCCCCGTTCAGCCCGACCGCTGCGCCTTATCCGGTAACTATCGTCT
TGAGTCCAACCCGGTAAGACACGACTTATCGCCACTGGCAGCAGCCACTGGTAACAGGATTAGCAGAGCG
AGGTATGTAGGCGGTGCTACAGAGTTCTTGAAGTGGTGGCCTAACTACGGCTACACTAGAAGAACAGTAT
TTGGTATCTGCGCTCTGCTGAAGCCAGTTACCTTCGGAAAAAGAGTTGGTAGCTCTTGATCCGGCAAACA
AACCACCGCTGGTAGCGGTGGTTTTTTTGTTTGCAAGCAGCAGATTACGCGCAGAAAAAAAGGATCTCAA
GAAGATCCTTTGATCTTTTCTACGGGGTCTGACGCTCAGTGGAACGAAAACTCACGTTAAGGGATTTTGG
TCATGAGATTATCAAAAAGGATCTTCACCTAGATCCTTTTAAATTAAAAATGAAGTTTTAAATCAATCTA
AAGTATATATGAGTAAACTTGGTCTGACAGTTACCAATGCTTAATCAGTGAGGCACCTATCTCAGCGATC
TGTCTATTTCGTTCATCCATAGTTGCCTGACTCCCCGTCGTGTAGATAACTACGATACGGGAGGGCTTAC
CATCTGGCCCCAGTGCTGCAATGATACCGCGAGACCCACGCTCACCGGCTCCAGATTTATCAGCAATAAA
CCAGCCAGCCGGAAGGGCCGAGCGCAGAAGTGGTCCTGCAACTTTATCCGCCTCCATCCAGTCTATTAAT
TGTTGCCGGGAAGCTAGAGTAAGTAGTTCGCCAGTTAATAGTTTGCGCAACGTTGTTGCCATTGCTACAG
GCATCGTGGTGTCACGCTCGTCGTTTGGTATGGCTTCATTCAGCTCCGGTTCCCAACGATCAAGGCGAGT
TACATGATCCCCCATGTTGTGCAAAAAAGCGGTTAGCTCCTTCGGTCCTCCGATCGTTGTCAGAAGTAAG
TTGGCCGCAGTGTTATCACTCATGGTTATGGCAGCACTGCATAATTCTCTTACTGTCATGCCATCCGTAA
GATGCTTTTCTGTGACTGGTGAGTACTCAACCAAGTCATTCTGAGAATAGTGTATGCGGCGACCGAGTTG
CTCTTGCCCGGCGTCAATACGGGATAATACCGCGCCACATAGCAGAACTTTAAAAGTGCTCATCATTGGA
AAACGTTCTTCGGGGCGAAAACTCTCAAGGATCTTACCGCTGTTGAGATCCAGTTCGATGTAACCCACTC
GTGCACCCAACTGATCTTCAGCATCTTTTACTTTCACCAGCGTTTCTGGGTGAGCAAAAACAGGAAGGCA
AAATGCCGCAAAAAAGGGAATAAGGGCGACACGGAAATGTTGAATACTCATACTCTTCCTTTTTCAATAT
TATTGAAGCATTTATCAGGGTTATTGTCTCATGAGCGGATACATATTTGAATGTATTTAGAAAAATAAAC
AAATAGGGGTTCCGCGCACATTTCCCCGAAAAGTGCCACCTG
[124 nt withheld, positions 4663-4786]
C
[91 nt withheld, positions 4788-4878]
A
[49 nt withheld, positions 4880-4928]
CCTTTGACGTTGGAGTCCACGTTCTTT
[37 nt withheld, positions 4956-4992]
ACCCTATCTCGGTCTATTCTTTTGATTTATAAGGGATTTTGCCGATTTCGGCCTATTGGTTAAAAAATGA
GCTGATTTAACAAAAATTTAACGCGAATTTTAACAAAATATTAACGCTTACAATTTGCCATTCGCCATTC
AGGCTGCGCAACTGTTGGGAAGGGCGATCGGTGCGGGCCTCTTCGCTATTACGCCAGCCCAAGCTACCAT
GATAAGTAAGTAATATTAAGGTACGGGAGGTACTTGGAGCGGCCGCAATAAAATATCTTTATTTTCATTA
CATCTGTGTGTTGGTTTTTTGTGTGAATCGATAGTACTAACATACGCTCTCCATCAAAACAAAACGAAAC
AAAACAAACTAGCAAAATAGGCTGTCCCCAGTGCAAGTGCAGGTGCCAGAACATTTCTCTATCGATA
