>Addgene plasmid #35663 | pSV40 7xmutmiR-122T | addgene partial sequence | sequence record 46401 | EBV-rev 5'-GTGGTTTGTCCAAACTCATC-3'
GACTCTAGGGCCCTTTCTTGTTGTATGGTGTTTGTTTCTTGTTGTATGGTGTTTGTTTCTTGTTGTATGG
TGTTTGTTTCTTGTTGTATGGTGTTTGTTTCTTGTTGTATGGTGTTTGTTTCTTGTTGTATGGTGTTTGT
TTCTTGTTGTATGGTGTTTGTCTAGAATTACACGGCGATCTTTCCGCCCTTCTTGGCCTTTATGAGGATC
TCTCTGATTTTTCTTGCGTCGAGTTTTCCGGTAAGACCTTTCGGTACTTCGTCCACAAACACAACTCCTC
CGCGCAACTTTTTCGCGGTTGTTACTTGACTGGCGACGTAATCCACGATCTCTTTTTCCGTCATCGTCTT
TCCGTGCTCCAAAACAACAACGGCGGCGGGAAGTTCACCGGCGTCATCGTCGGGAAGACCTGCAACACCT
GCGTCGAAGATGTTGGGGTGTTGGAGCAAGATGGATTCCAATTCAGCGGGAGCCACCTGATAGCCTTTGT
ACTTAATCAGAGACTTCAGGCGGTCAACGATGAAGAAGTGTTCGTCTTCGTCCCAGTAAGCTATGTCTCC
AGAATGTAGCCATCCATCCTTGTCAATCAAGGCGTTGGTCGCTTCCGGATTGTTTACATAACCGGACATA
ATCATAGGACCTCTCACACACAGTTCGCCTCTTTGATTAACGCCCAGCGTTTTCCCGGTATCCAGATCCA
CAACCTTCGCTTCAAAAAATGGAACAACTTTACCGACCGC
